Addgene plasmid #64103: pGATOR-DTA
Purpose: Tet inducible, Gateway adapted ROSA26 targeting Vector with DTA
Depositing lab: Bill Skarnes. Depositing organization: Wellcome Sanger Institute. Publication: Selecting antagonistic antibodies that control differentiation through inducible expression in embryonic stem cells. Melidoni AN, Dyson MR, Wormald S, McCafferty J. Proc Natl Acad Sci U S A. 2013 Oct 29;110(44):17802-7. doi: 10.1073/pnas.1312062110. Epub 2013 Sep 30. PubMed 24082130.
Backbone
  Vector backbone: pBR322
  Backbone size w/o insert (bp): 3000
  Total vector size (bp): 23453
  Vector type: Mammalian Expression, Mouse Targeting ; Tet Inducible
  Selectable markers: Puromycin
Growth in bacteria
  Bacterial resistance: Chloramphenicol and Ampicillin, 25 & 100 μg/mL
  Growth temperature: 37°C
  Growth strain: ccdB Survival
  Copy number: Unknown
Gene/Insert
  Gene/Insert name: rTTA
  Species: Synthetic
  Insert size (bp): 1026
  Entrez Gene: Gt(ROSA)26Sor (a.k.a. Gtrgeo26, Gtrosa26, R26, ROSA26, Thumpd3as1)
  Promoter: ROSA26 endogenous
  Cloning method: Unknown
  Sequencing primers: 5′ TCCAGGGTTTCCTTGATGAT; 3′ GTGAAAGTGGGTCCGCGTAC
Resource information
  A portion of this plasmid was derived from a plasmid made by: The pGATOR_DTA plasmid was generated John McCafferty’s lab at the University of Cambridge in collaboration with by Bill Skarnes’ lab (Sanger). Selecting antagonistic antibodies that control differentiation through inducible expression in embryonic stem cells. (https://www.ncbi.nlm.nih.gov/pubmed/24082130) Melidoni AN, Dyson MR, Wormald S, McCafferty J. Proc Natl Acad Sci U S A. 2013 Oct 29;110(44):17802-7
Terms and licenses: Academic/Nonprofit Terms; Industry Terms: Not Available to Industry
How to cite: pGATOR-DTA was a gift from Bill Skarnes (Addgene plasmid # 64103 ; http://n2t.net/addgene:64103 ; RRID:Addgene_64103)
