[The description below was written by a language model from this plasmid's Addgene catalogue record and pLannotate feature annotations shown in this document.]
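Description:
pGATOR-DTA is a large mouse gene-targeting vector built on a pBR322-type backbone. It is designed to place a tetracycline-inducible, Gateway-compatible expression cassette into the ROSA26 locus of mouse embryonic stem cells. In bacteria it replicates from a ColE1/pMB1-family origin, with an f1 origin also annotated, and is selected with ampicillin plus chloramphenicol. The chloramphenicol marker lies inside the Gateway cassette next to the ccdB toxin gene, so the empty vector must be propagated in a ccdB-tolerant strain. The catalogue gives a total size of about 23.5 kb, whereas the annotated depositor sequence is about 25 kb; the record does not explain the difference.

The targeting region is flanked by ROSA26 intron 1 homology sequences, with a long downstream arm that extends into neighbouring Thumpd3 sequence. After the upstream arm, an adenovirus splice acceptor precedes the rtTA coding sequence, annotated as a TetR portion fused to the VP16 activation domain and followed by an SV40 polyadenylation signal. After correct integration the transactivator is therefore expressed from the endogenous ROSA26 promoter rather than a vector-borne one. Next comes a tight TRE promoter (tet operators plus minimal CMV) driving an attR1–CmR–ccdB–attR2 destination cassette with an SV40 poly(A). An LR reaction replaces this cassette with a gene of interest, which then becomes doxycycline-inducible. A PGK-puromycin cassette provides positive selection. A PGK-driven diphtheria toxin A cassette with a bGH poly(A) lies outside the homology arms and counter-selects random integrants that retain it. The associated publication used this system for inducible expression of antibodies in embryonic stem cells to identify ones that control differentiation.
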