Features (pLannotate 1.2.2; 43 found; start..end, strand, type, name):
    184..564     +  CDS            YPB1_ECOLX: Protein predicted: Swiss-Prot protein existence level 4. From Escherichia coli.
    806..1430    -  CDS            TcR (fragment): tetracycline efflux protein; tet; confers resistance to tetracycline
   1956..3038    +  misc_feature   Rosa26 left arm: left homology arm from intron 1 of the mouse Rosa26 gene (Soriano, 1999)
   3040..3850    +  misc_feature   Rosa26 right arm: right homology arm from intron 1 of the mouse Rosa26 gene (Soriano, 1999)
   4744..4847    +  misc_feature   Ad SA: adenovirus major late transcript splice acceptor (Friedrich and Soriano, 1991)
   4915..5531    +  CDS            TetR (fragment): tetracycline repressor TetR; tetR from transposon Tn10; TetR binds to the tetracycline operator tetO to inhibit transcription. This inhibition can be relieved by adding tetracycline or doxycycline.
   5683..5916    +  CDS            VP16 AD: transcriptional activation domain of herpes simplex virus protein VP16 (Triezenberg et al., 1988; Cousens et al., 1989); UL48
   5930..6064    -  polyA_signal   SV40 poly(A) signal: SV40 polyadenylation signal
   6087..6170    -  CDS            large T antigen (fragment): large T antigen from SV40 (simian virus 40)
   6164..6394    -  CDS            str (fragment): STR_KLEPN - Protein inferred from homology: Swiss-Prot protein existence level 3. The aminoglycoside phosphotransferases achieve inactivation of their antibiotic substrates by phosphorylation. From Klebsiella pneumoniae.
   6436..6750    +  promoter       tight TRE promoter: Tet-responsive promoter PTight, consisting of seven tet operator sequences followed by the minimal CMV promoter
   6753..6771    -  misc_feature   MCS (fragment): pUC18/19 multiple cloning site
   6776..6900    +  protein_bind   attR1: mutant version of attR; recombination site for the Gateway® LR reaction LR Clonase™
   6925..6955    +  promoter       lac UV5 promoter: E. coli lac promoter with an "up" mutation
   6979..7008    +  promoter       cat promoter (fragment): promoter of the E. coli cat gene encoding chloramphenicol acetyltransferase
   7009..7668    +  CDS            CmR: chloramphenicol acetyltransferase; cat; confers resistance to chloramphenicol
   7847..8005    +  CDS            ccdA (fragment): CCDA_ECO57 - Also known as H, letA. Experimental evidence at protein level: Swiss-Prot protein existence level 1. Antitoxin component of a type II toxin-antitoxin (TA) system which inhibits the post-segregational killing (PSK) of plasmid-free cells, also referred to as a plasmid addiction system. Binds to and blocks the activity of CcdB; will also remove bound CcdB protein from the CcdB-GyrA complex by forming a CcdA-CcdB complex, a process termed rejuvenation. Functions as a transcriptional corepressor for the ccdAB operon, repression also requires CcdB (By similarity). From Escherichia coli
   8010..8312    +  CDS            ccdB: CCDB_ECOLI - Also known as G, letB, letD. Experimental evidence at protein level: Swiss-Prot protein existence level 1. Toxic component of a type II toxin-antitoxin (TA) system, functioning in plasmid maintainence. Responsible for the post- segregational killing (PSK) of plasmid-free cells, also referred to as a plasmid addiction system. Half-life of over 2 hours. Cell killing by CcdB is accompanied by filamentation, defects in chromosome and plasmid segregation, defects in cell division, formation of anucleate cells, decreased DNA synthesis and plasmid loss. Interferes with the activity of DN
   8356..8480    -  protein_bind   attR2: mutant version of attR; recombination site for the Gateway® LR reaction LR Clonase™
   8521..8604    +  CDS            large T antigen (fragment): large T antigen from SV40 (simian virus 40)
   8627..8708    +  polyA_signal   SV40 poly(A) signal: SV40 polyadenylation signal
   8838..9337    +  promoter       PGK promoter: mouse phosphoglycerate kinase 1 promoter
   9356..9955    +  CDS            PuroR: puromycin N-acetyltransferase; pac from Streptomyces alboniger; confers resistance to puromycin
  10005..10136   +  CDS            dmpM (fragment): DMPM_STRAD - Protein inferred from homology: Swiss-Prot protein existence level 3. From Streptomyces alboniger.
  10137..10414   +  polyA_signal   PGK poly(A) signal (fragment): mouse phosphoglycerate kinase 1 polyadenylation signal
  10438..13026   +  misc_feature   Rosa26 right arm (fragment): right homology arm from intron 1 of the mouse Rosa26 gene (Soriano, 1999)
  17854..17964   -  CDS            Thumpd3 (fragment): THUM3_MOUSE - Experimental evidence at protein level: Swiss-Prot protein existence level 1. From Mus musculus (Mouse).
  19061..19177   -  CDS            Thumpd3 (fragment): THUM3_MOUSE - Experimental evidence at protein level: Swiss-Prot protein existence level 1. From Mus musculus (Mouse).
  20294..20793   +  promoter       PGK promoter: mouse phosphoglycerate kinase 1 promoter
  20820..21392   +  CDS            DTA: diphtheria toxin fragment A; Corynebacterium diphtheriae tox
  21395..21467   +  CDS            small t antigen (fragment): SV40 (simian virus 40) small t antigen
  21469..21534   +  intron         small t intron: SV40 (simian virus 40) small t antigen intron
  21608..21832   +  polyA_signal   bGH poly(A) signal: bovine growth hormone polyadenylation signal
  21869..21887   -  promoter       T7 promoter: promoter for bacteriophage T7 RNA polymerase
  21895..22049   +  CDS            lacZα (fragment): LacZα fragment of β-galactosidase; lacZ fragment
  22053..22481   +  rep_origin     f1 ori (sequence partly withheld): f1 bacteriophage origin of replication; arrow indicates direction of (+) strand synthesis
  22509..22608   -  misc_feature   bom (fragment): basis of mobility region from pBR322
  22710..22745   -  CDS            rop (fragment): Rop protein, which maintains plasmids at low copy number; rop
  22840..22944   +  promoter       AmpR promoter: bla
  22945..23805   +  CDS            AmpR: β-lactamase; bla; confers resistance to ampicillin, carbenicillin, and related antibiotics
  23976..24564   +  rep_origin     ori: high-copy-number ColE1/pMB1/pBR322/pUC origin of replication
  24750..24890   -  misc_feature   bom: basis of mobility region from pBR322
  24992..167     -  CDS            rop (fragment) (across the origin): Rop protein, which maintains plasmids at low copy number; rop
>Addgene plasmid #64103 | pGATOR-DTA | depositor full sequence | sequence record 133340 | pGATOR-DTA sequence 25026 bps
AAACGCGCGAGGCAGCTGCGGTAAAGCTCATCAGCGTGGTCGTGAAGCGATTCACAGATGTCTGCCTGTT
CATCCGCGTCCAGCTCGTTGAGTTTCTCCAGAAGCGTTAATGTCTGGCTTCTGATAAAGCGGGCCATGTT
AAGGGCGGTTTTTTCCTGTTTGGTCACTGATGCCTCCGTGTAAGGGGGATTTCTGTTCATGGGGGTAATG
ATACCGATGAAACGAGAGAGGATGCTCACGATACGGGTTACTGATGATGAACATGCCCGGTTACTGGAAC
GTTGTGAGGGTAAACAACTGGCGGTATGGATGCGGCGGGACCAGAGAAAAATCACTCAGGGTCAATGCCA
GCGCTTCGTTAATACAGATGTAGGTGTTCCACAGGGTAGCCAGCAGCATCCTGCGATGCAGATCCGGAAC
ATAATGGTGCAGGGCGCTGACTTCCGCGTTTCCAGACTTTACGAAACACGGAAACCGAAGACCATTCATG
TTGTTGCTCAGGTCGCAGACGTTTTGCAGCAGCAGTCGCTTCACGTTCGCTCGCGTATCGGTGATTCATT
CTGCTAACCAGTAAGGCAACCCCGCCAGCCTAGCCGGGTCCTCAACGACAGGAGCACGATCATGCGCACC
CGTGGCCAGGACCCAACGCTGCCCGAGATGCGCCGCGTGCGGCTGCTGGAGATGGCGGACGCGATGGATA
TGTTCTGCCAAGGGTTGGTTTGCGCATTCACAGTTCTCCGCAAGAATTGATTGGCTCCAATTCTTGGAGT
GGTGAATCCGTTAGCGAGGTGCCGCCGGCTTCCATTCAGGTCGAGGTGGCCCGGCTCCATGCACCGCGAC
GCAACGCGGGGAGGCAGACAAGGTATAGGGCGGCGCCTACAATCCATGCCAACCCGTTCCATGTGCTCGC
CGAGGCGGCATAAATCGCCGTGACGATCAGCGGTCCAATGATCGAAGTTAGGCTGGTAAGAGCCGCGAGC
GATCCTTGAAGCTGTCCCTGATGGTCGTCATCTACCTGCCTGGACAGCATGGCCTGCAACGCGGGCATCC
CGATGCCGCCGGAAGCGAGAAGAATCATAATGGGGAAGGCCATCCAGCCTCGCGTCGCGAACGCCAGCAA
GACGTAGCCCAGCGCGTCGGCCGCCATGCCGGCGATAATGGCCTGCTTCTCGCCGAAACGTTTGGTGGCG
GGACCAGTGACGAAGGCTTGAGCGAGGGCGTGCAAGATTCCGAATACCGCAAGCGACAGGCCGATCATCG
TCGCGCTCCAGCGAAAGCGGTCCTCGCCGAAAATGACCCAGAGCGCTGCCGGCACCTGTCCTACGAGTTG
CATGATAAAGAAGACAGTCATAAGTGCGGCGACGATAGTCATGCCCCGCGCCCACCGGAAGGAGCTGACT
GGGTTGAAGGCTCTCAAGGGCATCGGTCGAGTTAGGCCCAACGCGGCGCCACGGCGTTTCCTGGCCGGGA
ATGGCCCGTACCCGTGAGGTGGGGGTGGGGGGCAGAAAAGGCGGAGCGAGCCCGAGGCGGGGAGGGGGAG
GGCCAGGGGCGGAGGGGGCCGGCACTACTGTGTTGGCGGACTGGCGGGACTAGGGCTGCGTGAGTCTCTG
AGCGCAGGCGGGCGGCGGCCGCCCCTCCCCCGGCGGCGGCAGCGGCGGCAGCGGCGGCAGCTCACTCAGC
CCGCTGCCCGAGCGGAAACGCCACTGACCGCACGGGGATTCCCAGTGCCGGCGCCAGGGGCACGCGGGAC
ACGCCCCCTCCCGCCGCGCCATTGGCCTCTCCGCCCACCGCCCCACACTTATTGGCCGGTGCGCCGCCAA
TCAGCGGAGGCTGCCGGGGCCGCCTAAAGAAGAGGCTGTGCTTTGGGGCTCCGGCTCCTCAGAGAGCCTC
GGCTAGGTAGGGGATCGGGACTCTGGCGGGAGGGCGGCTTGGTGCGTTTGCGGGGATGGGCGGCCGCGGC
AGGCCCTCCGAGCGTGGTGGAGCCGTTCTGTGAGACAGCCGGGTACGAGTCGTGACGCTGGAAGGGGCAA
GCGGGTGGTGGGCAGGAATGCGGTCCGCCCTGCAGCAACCGGAGGGGGAGGGAGAAGGGAGCGGAAAAGT
CTCCACCGGACGCGGCCATGGCTCGGGGGGGGGGGGGCAGCGGAGGAGCGCTTCCGGCCGACGTCTCGTC
GCTGATTGGCTTCTTTTCCTCCCGCCGTGTGTGAAAACACAAATGGCGTGTTTTGGTTGGCGTAAGGCGC
CTGTCAGTTAACGGCAGCCGGAGTGCGCAGCCGCCGGCAGCCTCGCTCTGCCCACTGGGTGGGGCGGGAG
GTAGGTGGGGTGAGGCGAGCTGGACGTGCGGGCGCGGTCGGCCTCTGGCGGGGCGGGGGAGGGGAGGGAG
GGTCAGCGAAAGTAGCTCGCGCGCGAGCGGCCGCCCACCCTCCCCTTCCTCTGGGGGAGTCGTTTTACCC
GCCGCCGGCCGGGCCTCGTCGTCTGATTGGCTCTCGGGGCCCAGAAAACTGGCCCTTGCCATTGGCTCGT
GTTCGTGCAAGTTGAGTCCATCCGCCGGCCAGCGGGGGCGGCGAGGAGGCGCTCCCAGGTTCCGGCCCTC
CCCTCGGCCCCGCGCCGCAGAGTCTGGCCGCGCGCCCCTGCGCAACGTGGCAGGAAGCGCGCGCTGGGGG
CGGGGACGGGCAGTAGGGCTGAGCGGCTGCGGGGCGGGTGCAAGCACGTTTCCGACTTGAGTTGCCTCAA
GAGGGGCGTGCTGAGCCAGACCTCCATCGCGCACTCCGGGGAGTGGAGGGAAGGAGCGAGGGCTCAGTTG
GGCTGTTTTGGAGGCAGGAAGCACTTGCTCTCCCAAAGTCGCTCTGAGTTGTTATCAGTAAGGGAGCTGC
AGTGGAGTAGGCGGGGAGAAGGCCGCACCCTTCTCCGGAGGGGGGAGGGGAGTGTTGCAATACCTTTCTG
GGAGTTCTCTGCTGCCTCCTGGCTTCTGAGGACCGCCCTGGGCCTGGGAGAATCCCTTCCCCCTCTTCCC
TCGTGATCTGCAACTCCAGTCTTTCTAGAAGATGGGCGGGAGTCTTCTGGGCAGGCTTAAAGGCTAACCT
GGTGTGTGGGCGTTGTCCTGCAGGGGAATTGAACAGGTGTAAAATTGGAGGGACAAGACTTCCCACAGAT
TTTCGGTTTTGTCGGGAAGTTTTTTAATAGGGGCAAATAAGGAAAATGGGAGGATAGGTAGTCATCTGGG
GTTTTATGCAGCAAAACTACAGGTTATTATTGCTTGTGATCCGCCTCGGAGTATTTTCCATCGAGGTAGA
TTAAAGACATGCTCACCCGAGTTTTATACTCTCCTGCTTGAGATCCTTACTACAGTATGAAATTACAGTG
TCGCGAGTTAGACTATGTAAGCAGAATTTTAATCATTTTTAAAGAGCCCAGTACTTCATATCCATTTCTC
CCGCTCCTTCTGCAGCCTTATCAAAAGGTATTTTAGAACACTCATTTTAGCCCCATTTTCATTTATTATA
CTGGCTTATCCAACCCCTAGACAGAGCATTGGCATTTTCCCTTTCCTGATCTTAGAAGTCTGATGACTCA
TGAAACCAGACAGATTAGTTACATACACCACAAATCGAGGCTGTAGCTGGGGCCTCAACACTGCAGTTCT
TTTATAACTCCTTAGTACACTTTTTGTTGATCCTTTGCCTTGATCCTTAATTTTCAGTGTCTATCACCTC
TCCCGTCAGGTGGTGTTCCACATTTGGGCCTATTCTCAGTCCAGGGAGTTTTACAACAATAGATGTATTG
AGAATCCAACCTAAAGCTTAACTTTCCACTCCCATGAATGCCTCTCTCCTTTTTCTCCATTTATAAACTG
AGCTATTAACCATTAATGGTTTCCAGGTGGATGTCTCCTCCCCCAATATTACCTGATGTATCTTACATAT
TGCCAGGCTGATATTTTAAGACATTAAAAGGTATATTTCATTATTGAGCCACATGGTATTGATTACTGCT
TACTAAAATTTTGTCATTGTACACATCTGTAAAAGGTGGTTCCTTTTGGAATGCAAAGTTCAGGTGTTTG
TTGTCTTTCCTGACCTAAGGTCTTGTGAGCTTGTATTTTTTCTATTTAAGCAGTGCTTTCTCTTGGACTG
GCTTGACTCATGGCATTCTACACGTTATTGCTGGTCTAAATGTGATTTTGCCAAGCTTCTTCAGGACCTA
TAATTTTGCTTGACTTGTAGCCAAACACAAGTAAAATGATTAAGCAACAAATGTATTTGTGAAGCTTGGT
TTTTAGGTTGTTGTGTTGTGTGTGCTTGTGCTCTATAATAATACTATCCAGGGGCTGGAGAGGTGGCTCG
GAGTTCAAGAGCACAGACTGCTCTTCCAGAAGTCCTGAGTTCAATTCCCAGCAACCACATGGTGGCTCAC
AACCATCTGTAATGGGATCTGATGCCCTCTTCTGGTGTGTCTGAAGACCACAAGTGTATTCACATTAAAT
AAATAAATCCTCCTTCTTCTTCTTTTTTTTTTTTTTAAAGAGAATACTGTCTCCAGTAGAATTTACTGAA
GTAATGAAATACTTTGTGTTTGTTCCAATATGGTAGCCAATAATCAAATTACTCTTTAAGCACTGGAAAT
GTTACCAAGGAACTAATTTTTATTTGAAGTGTAACTGTGGACAGAGGAGCCATAACTGCAGACTTGTGGG
ATACAGAAGACCAATGCAGACTTTAATGTCTTTAGCCTTAATTAAGGGATCTGTAGGGCGCAGTAGTCCA
GGGTTTCCTTGATGATGTCATACTTATCCTGTCCCTTTTTTTTCCACAGCTCGCGGTTGAGGACAAACTC
TTCGCGGTCTTTCCAGTGGGGATCGACGGTATCGTAGAGTCGAGGCCGCTCTAGGAATTCACCATGCCAA
AGAGACCCAGACCCTCTAGATTAGATAAAAGTAAAGTGATTAACAGCGCATTAGAGCTGCTTAATGAGGT
CGGAATCGAAGGTTTAACAACCCGTAAACTCGCCCAGAAGCTTGGTGTAGAGCAGCCTACACTGTATTGG
CATGTAAAAAATAAGCGGGCTTTGCTCGACGCCTTAGCCATTGAGATGTTAGATAGGCACCATACTCACT
TTTGCCCTTTAAAAGGGGAAAGCTGGCAAGATTTTTTACGCAATAACGCTAAAAGTTTTAGATGTGCTTT
ACTAAGTCATCGCAATGGAGCAAAAGTACATTCAGATACACGGCCTACAGAAAAACAGTATGAAACTCTC
GAAAATCAATTAGCCTTTTTATGCCAACAAGGTTTTTCACTAGAGAACGCGTTATATGCACTCAGCGCTG
TGGGGCATTTTACTTTAGGTTGCGTATTGGAAGATCAAGAGCATCAAGTCGCTAAAGAAGAAAGGGAAAC
ACCTACTACTGATAGTATGCCGCCATTATTACGACAAGCTATCGAATTATTTGATCACCAAGGTGCAGAG
CCAGCCTTCTTATTCGGCCTTGAATTGATCATATGCGGATTAGAAAAACAACTTAAATGTGAAAGTGGGT
CCGCGTACAGCCGCGCGCGTACGAAAAACAATTACGGGTCTACCATCGAGGGCCTGCTCGATCTCCCGGA
CGACGACGCCCCCGAAGAGGCGGGGCTGGCGGCTCCGCGCCTGTCCTTTCTCCCCGCGGGACACACGCGC
AGACTGTCGACGGCCCCCCCGACCGATGTCAGCCTGGGGGACGAGCTCCACTTAGACGGCGAGGACGTGG
CGATGGCGCATGCCGACGCGCTAGACGATTTCGATCTGGACATGTTGGGGGACGGGGATTCCCCGGGTCC
GGGATTTACCCCCCACGACTCCGCCCCCTACGGCGCTCTGGATATGGCCGACTTCGAGTTTGAGCAGATG
TTTACCGATGCCCTTGGAATTGACGAGTACGGTGGGTAGGGGGCGCGAGGATCCAGACATGATAAGATAC
ATTGATGAGTTTGGACAAACCACAACTAGAATGCAGTGAAAAAAATGCTTTATTTGTGAAATTTGTGATG
CTATTGCTTTATTTGTAACCATTATAAGCTGCAATAAACAAGTTAACAACAACAATTGCATTCATTTTAT
GTTTCAGGTTCAGGGGGAGGTGTGGGAGGTTTTTTAAAGCAAGTAAAACCTCTACAAATGTGGTATGGCT
GATTATGATCCTGCAAGCCTCGTCGTCCTGGCCGGACCACGCTATCTGTGCAAGGTCCCCGGCCCCGGAC
GCGCGCTCCATGAGCAGAGCGCCCGCCGCCGAGGCGAAGACTCGGGCGGCGCCCTGCCCGTCCCACCAGG
TCAACAGGCGGTAACCGGCCTCTTCATCGGGAATGCGCGCGACCTTCAGCATCGCCGGCATGTCCCCCTG
GCGGACGGGAAGTATCCAGCTCGACCAAGCTTGGCGAGATTTCTAAGGAAGCTTCGTCTTCACTCGAGTT
TACTCCCTATCAGTGATAGAGAACGTATGTCGAGTTTACTCCCTATCAGTGATAGAGAACGATGTCGAGT
TTACTCCCTATCAGTGATAGAGAACGTATGTCGAGTTTACTCCCTATCAGTGATAGAGAACGTATGTCGA
GTTTACTCCCTATCAGTGATAGAGAACGTATGTCGAGTTTATCCCTATCAGTGATAGAGAACGTATGTCG
AGTTTACTCCCTATCAGTGATAGAGAACGTATGTCGAGGTAGGCGTGTACGGTGGGAGGCCTATATAAGC
AGAGCTCGTTTAGTGAACCGTCAGATCGCCTGGAGGATCCCCGGGTACCGATATCACAAGTTTGTACAAA
AAAGCTGAACGAGAAACGTAAAATGATATAAATATCAATATATTAAATTAGATTTTGCATAAAAAACAGA
CTACATAATACTGTAAAACACAACATATCCAGTCACTATGGCGGCCGCATTAGGCACCCCAGGCTTTACA
CTTTATGCTTCCGGCTCGTATAATGTGTGGATTTTGAGTTAGGATCCGTCGAGATTTTCAGGAGCTAAGG
AAGCTAAAATGGAGAAAAAAATCACTGGATATACCACCGTTGATATATCCCAATGGCATCGTAAAGAACA
TTTTGAGGCATTTCAGTCAGTTGCTCAATGTACCTATAACCAGACCGTTCAGCTGGATATTACGGCCTTT
TTAAAGACCGTAAAGAAAAATAAGCACAAGTTTTATCCGGCCTTTATTCACATTCTTGCCCGCCTGATGA
ATGCTCATCCGGAATTCCGTATGGCAATGAAAGACGGTGAGCTGGTGATATGGGATAGTGTTCACCCTTG
TTACACCGTTTTCCATGAGCAAACTGAAACGTTTTCATCGCTCTGGAGTGAATACCACGACGATTTCCGG
CAGTTTCTACACATATATTCGCAAGATGTGGCGTGTTACGGTGAAAACCTGGCCTATTTCCCTAAAGGGT
TTATTGAGAATATGTTTTTCGTCTCAGCCAATCCCTGGGTGAGTTTCACCAGTTTTGATTTAAACGTGGC
CAATATGGACAACTTCTTCGCCCCCGTTTTCACCATGGGCAAATATTATACGCAAGGCGACAAGGTGCTG
ATGCCGCTGGCGATTCAGGTTCATCATGCCGTTTGTGATGGCTTCCATGTCGGCAGAATGCTTAATGAAT
TACAACAGTACTGCGATGAGTGGCAGGGCGGGGCGTAAACGCGTGGATCCGGCTTACTAAAAGCCAGATA
ACAGTATGCGTATTTGCGCGCTGATTTTTGCGGTATAAGAATATATACTGATATGTATACCCGAAGTATG
TCAAAAAGAGGTATGCTATGAAGCAGCGTATTACAGTGACAGTTGACAGCGACAGCTATCAGTTGCTCAA
GGCATATATGATGTCAATATCTCCGGTCTGGTAAGCACAACCATGCAGAATGAAGCCCGTCGTCTGCGTG
CCGAACGCTGGAAAGCGGAAAATCAGGAAGGGATGGCTGAGGTCGCCCGGTTTATTGAAATGAACGGCTC
TTTTGCTGACGAGAACAGGGGCTGGTGAAATGCAGTTTAAGGTTTACACCTATAAAAGAGAGAGCCGTTA
TCGTCTGTTTGTGGATGTACAGAGTGATATTATTGACACGCCCGGGCGACGGATGGTGATCCCCCTGGCC
AGTGCACGTCTGCTGTCAGATAAAGTCTCCCGTGAACTTTACCCGGTGGTGCATATCGGGGATGAAAGCT
GGCGCATGATGACCACCGATATGGCCAGTGTGCCGGTCTCCGTTATCGGGGAAGAAGTGGCTGATCTCAG
CCACCGCGAAAATGACATCAAAAACGCCATTAACCTGATGTTCTGGGGAATATAAATGTCAGGCTCCCTT
ATACACAGCCAGTCTGCAGGTCGACCATAGTGACTGGATATGTTGTGTTTTACAGTATTATGTAGTCTGT
TTTTTATGCAAAATCTAATTTAATATATTGATATTTATATCATTTTACGTTTCTCGTTCAGCTTTCTTGT
ACAAAGTGGTGATATCGGTACCGATAAGCTTGTCGACGATATCTCTAGAGGATCATAATCAGCCATACCA
CATTTGTAGAGGTTTTACTTGCTTTAAAAAACCTCCCACACCTCCCCCTGAACCTGAAACATAAAATGAA
TGCAATTGTTGTTGTTAACTTGTTTATTGCAGCTTATAATGGTTACAAATAAAGCAATAGCATCACAAAT
TTCACAAATAAAGCATTTTTTTCACTGCCTCGAGCTTCTCTCCTGACTACTCCCAGTCATAGCTGTCCCT
CTTCTCTTATGGAGATCCCTCGACCTGCAGCCCAAGCTAGAGCGGCCGCTAGCTCGAGTCGATCTGATAT
CATCGATGAATTCTACCGGGTAGGGGAGGCGCTTTTCCCAAGGCAGTCTGGAGCATGCGCTTTAGCAGCC
CCGCTGGGCACTTGGCGCTACACAAGTGGCCTCTGGCCTCGCACACATTCCACATCCACCGGTAGGCGCC
AACCGGCTCCGTTCTTTGGTGGCCCCTTCGCGCCACCTTCTACTCCTCCCCTAGTCAGGAAGTTCCCCCC
CGCCCCGCAGCTCGCGTCGTGCAGGACGTGACAAATGGAAGTAGCACGTCTCACTAGTCTCGTGCAGATG
GACAGCACCGCTGAGCAATGGAAGCGGGTAGGCCTTTGGGGCAGCGGCCAATAGCAGCTTTGCTCCTTCG
CTTTCTGGGCTCAGAGGCTGGGAAGGGGTGGGTCCGGGGGCGGGCTCAGGGGCGGGCTCAGGGGCGGGGC
GGGCGCCCGAAGGTCCTCCGGAGGCCCGGCATTCTGCACGCTTCAAAAGCGCACGTCTGCCGCGCTGTTC
TCCTCTTCCTCATCTCCGGGCCTTTCGACCGATCCAGCCGCCACCATGACCGAGTACAAGCCCACGGTGC
GCCTCGCCACCCGCGACGACGTCCCCCGGGCCGTACGCACCCTCGCCGCCGCGTTCGCCGACTACCCCGC
CACGCGCCACACCGTCGACCCGGACCGCCACATCGAGCGGGTCACCGAGCTGCAAGAACTCTTCCTCACG
CGCGTCGGGCTCGACATCGGCAAGGTGTGGGTCGCGGACGACGGCGCCGCGGTGGCGGTCTGGACCACGC
CGGAGAGCGTCGAAGCGGGGGCGGTGTTCGCCGAGATCGGCCCGCGCATGGCCGAGTTGAGCGGTTCCCG
GCTGGCCGCGCAGCAACAGATGGAAGGCCTCCTGGCGCCGCACCGGCCCAAGGAGCCCGCGTGGTTCCTG
GCCACCGTCGGCGTCTCGCCCGACCACCAGGGCAAGGGTCTGGGCAGCGCCGTCGTGCTCCCCGGAGTGG
AGGCGGCCGAGCGCGCCGGGGTGCCCGCCTTCCTGGAGACCTCCGCGCCCCGCAACCTCCCCTTCTACGA
GCGGCTCGGCTTCACCGTCACCGCCGACGTCGAGGTGCCCGAAGGACCGCGCACCTGGTGCATGACCCGC
AAGCCCGGTGCCTGACGCCCGCCCCACGACCCGCAGCGCCCGACCGAAAGGAGCGCACGACCCCATGGCT
CCGACCGAAGCCACCCGGGGCGGCCCCGCCGACCCCGCACCCGCCCCCGAGGCCCACCGCGGGGGACACA
CCGAACACGCCGACCCTGCTGAACACGCGGCGCAGTTCGGTGCCCAGGAGCGGATCGAAATTGATGATCT
ATTAAACAATAAAGATGTCCACTAAAATGGAAGTTTTTCCTGTCATACTTTGTTAAGAAGGGTGAGAACA
GAGTACCTACATTTTGAATGGAAGGATTGGAGCTACGGGGGTGGGGGTGGGGTGGGATTAGATAAATGCC
TGCTCTTTACTGAAGGCTCTTTACTATTGCTTTATGATAATGTTTCATAGTTGGATATCATAATTTAAAC
AAGCAAAACCAAATTAAGGGCCAGCTCATTCCTCCCACTCATGATCTATAGATCGACGCGTACGAATTCG
AATCGATCTAGCTTTACTTAACTTTTGTGCTTCATCTATACAAAGCTGAAAGCTAAGTCTGCAGCCATTA
CTAAACATGAAAGCAAGTAATGATAATTTTGGATTTCAAAAATGTAGGGCCAGAGTTTAGCCAGCCAGTG
GTGGTGCTTGCCTTTATGCCTTTAATCCCAGCACTCTGGAGGCAGAGACAGGCAGATCTCTGAGTTTGAG
CCCAGCCTGGTCTACACATCAAGTTCTATCTAGGATAGCCAGGAATACACACAGAAACCCTGTTGGGGAG
GGGGGCTCTGAGATTTCATAAAATTATAATTGAAGCATTCCCTAATGAGCCACTATGGATGTGGCTAAAT
CCGTCTACCTTTCTGATGAGATTTGGGTATTATTTTTTCTGTCTCTGCTGTTGGTTGGGTCTTTTGACAC
TGTGGGCTTTCTTTAAAGCCTCCTTCCTGCCATGTGGTCTCTTGTTTGCTACTAACTTCCCATGGCTTAA
ATGGCATGGCTTTTTGCCTTCTAAGGGCAGCTGCTGAGATTTGCAGCCTGATTTCCAGGGTGGGGTTGGG
AAATCTTTCAAACACTAAAATTGTCCTTTAATTTTTTTTTTAAAAAATGGGTTATATAATAAACCTCATA
AAATAGTTATGAGGAGTGAGGTGGACTAATATTAAATGAGTCCCTCCCCTATAAAAGAGCTATTAAGGCT
TTTTGTCTTATACTTAACTTTTTTTTTAAATGTGGTATCTTTAGAACCAAGGGTCTTAGAGTTTTAGTAT
ACAGAAACTGTTGCATCGCTTAATCAGATTTTCTAGTTTCAAATCCAGAGAATCCAAATTCTTCACAGCC
AAAGTCAAATTAAGAATTTCTGACTTTTAATGTTAATTTGCTTACTGTGAATATAAAAATGATAGCTTTT
CCTGAGGCAGGGTCTCACTATGTATCTCTGCCTGATCTGCAACAAGATATGTAGACTAAAGTTCTGCCTG
CTTTTGTCTCCTGAATACTAAGGTTAAAATGTAGTAATACTTTTGGAACTTGCAGGTCAGATTCTTTTAT
AGGGGACACACTAAGGGAGCTTGGGTGATAGTTGGTAAAATGTGTTTCAAGTGATGAAAACTTGAATTAT
TATCACCGCAACCTACTTTTTAAAAAAAAAAGCCAGGCCTGTTAGAGCATGCTTAAGGGATCCCTAGGAC
TTGCTGAGCACACAAGAGTAGTTACTTGGCAGGCTCCTGGTGAGAGCATATTTCAAAAAACAAGGCAGAC
AACCAAGAAACTACAGTTAAGGTTACCTGTCTTTAAACCATCTGCATATACACAGGGATATTAAAATATT
CCAAATAATATTTCATTCAAGTTTTCCCCCATCAAATTGGGACATGGATTTCTCCGGTGAATAGGCAGAG
TTGGAAACTAAACAAATGTTGGTTTTGTGATTTGTGAAATTGTTTTCAAGTGATAGTTAAAGCCCATGAG
ATACAGAACAAAGCTGCTATTTCGAGGTCTCTTGGTTTATACTCAGAAGCACTTCTTTGGGTTTCCCTGC
ACTATCCTGATCATGTGCTAGGCCTACCTTAGGCTGATTGTTGTTCAAATAAACTTAAGTTTCCTGTCAG
GTGATGTCATATGATTTCATATATCAAGGCAAAACATGTTATATATGTTAAACATTTGTACTTAATGTGA
AAGTTAGGTCTTTGTGGGTTTGATTTTTAATTTTCAAAACCTGAGCTAAATAAGTCATTTTTACATGTCT
TACATTTGGTGGAATTGTATAATTGTGGTTTGCAGGCAAGACTCTCTGACCTAGTAACCCTACCTATAGA
GCACTTTGCTGGGTCACAAGTCTAGGAGTCAAGCATTTCACCTTGAAGTTGAGACGTTTTGTTAGTGTAT
ACTAGTTTATATGTTGGAGGACATGTTTATCCAGAAGATATTCAGGACTATTTTTGACTGGGCTAAGGAA
TTGATTCTGATTAGCACTGTTAGTGAGCATTGAGTGGCCTTTAGGCTTGAATTGGAGTCACTTGTATATC
TCAAATAATGCTGGCCTTTTTTAAAAAGCCCTTGTTCTTTATCACCCTGTTTTCTACATAATTTTTGTTC
AAAGAAATACTTGTTTGGATCTCCTTTTGACAACAATAGCATGTTTTCAAGCCATATTTTTTTTCCTTTT
TTTTTTTTTTTTTGGTTTTTCGAGACAGGGTTTCTCTGTATAGCCCTGGCTGTCCTGGAACTCACTTTGT
AGACCAGGCTGGCCTCGAACTCAGAAATCCGCCTGCCTCTGCCTCCTGAGTGCCGGGATTAAAGGCGTGC
ACCACCACGCCTGGCTAAGTTGGATATTTTGTTATATAACTATAACCAATACTAACTCCACTGGGTGGAT
TTTTAATTCAGTCAGTAGTCTTAAGTGGTCTTTATTGGCCCTTCATTAAAATCTACTGTTCACTCTAACA
GAGGCTGTTGGTACTAGTGGCACTTAAGCAACTTCCTACGGATATACTAGCAGATTAAGGGTCAGGGATA
GAAACTAGTCTAGCGTTTTGTATACCTACCAGCTTTATACTACCTTGTTCTGATAGAAATATTTCAGGAC
ATCTAGAGTGTACTATAAGGTTGATGGTAAGCTTATAAGGAACTTGAAAGTGGAGTAACTACTCCATTTC
TCTGAGGGGAGAATTAAAATTTTTGACCAAGTGTTGTTGAGCCACTGAGAATGGTCTCAGAACATAACTT
CTTAAGGAACCTTCCCAGATTGCCCTCAACACTGCACCACATTTGGTCCTGCTTGAACATTGCCATGGCT
CTTAAAGTCTTAATTAAGAATATTAATTGTGTAATTATTGTTTTTCCTCCTTTAGATCATTCCTTGAGGA
CAGGACAGTGCTTGTTTAAGGCTATATTTCTGCTGTCTGAGCAGCAACAGGTCTTCGAGATCAACATGAT
GTTCATAATCCCAAGATGTTGCCATTTATGTTCTCAGAAGCAAGCAGAGGCATGATGGTCAGTGACAGTA
ATGTCACTGTGTTAAATGTTGCTATGCAGTTTGGATTTTTCTAATGTAGTGTAGGTAGAACATATGTGTT
CTGTATGAATTAAACTCTTAAGTTACACCTTGTATAATCCATGCAATGTGTTATGCAATTACCATTTTAA
GTATTGTAGCTTTCTTTGTATGTGAGGATAAAGGTGTTTGTCATAAAATGTTTTGAACATTTCCCCAAAG
TTCCAAATTATAAAACCACAACGTTAGAACTTATTTATGAACAATGGTTGTAGTTTCATGCTTTTAAAAT
GCTTAATTATTCAATTAACACCGTTTGTGTTATAATATATATAAAACTGACATGTAGAAGTGTTTGTCCA
GAACATTTCTTAAATGTATACTGTCTTTAGAGAGTTTAATATAGCATGTCTTTTGCAACATACTAACTTT
TGTGTTGGTGCGAGCAATATTGTGTAGTCATTTTGAAAGGAGTCATTTCAATGAGTGTCAGATTGTTTTG
AATGTTATTGAACATTTTAAATGCAGACTTGTTCGTGTTTTAGAAAGCAAAACTGTCAGAAGCTTTGAAC
TAGAAATTAAAAAGCTGAAGTATTTCAGAAGGGAAATAAGCTACTTGCTGTATTAGTTGAAGGAAAGTGT
AATAGCTTAGAAAATTTAAAACCATATAGTTGTCATTGCTGAATATCTGGCAGATGAAAAGAAATACTCA
GTGGTTCTTTTGAGCAATATAACAGCTTGTTATATTAAAAATTTTCCCCACAGATATAAACTCTAATCTA
TAACTCATAAATGTTACAAATGGATGAAGCTTACAAATGTGGCTTGACTTGTCACTGTGCTTGTTTTAGT
TATGTGAAAGTTTGGCAATAAACCTATGTCCTAAATAGTCAAACTGTGGAATGACTTTTTAATCTATTGG
TTTGTCTAGAACAGTTATGTTGCCATTTGCCCTAATGGTGAAAGAAAAAGTGGGGAGTGCCTTGGCACTG
TTCATTTGTGGTGTGAACCAAAGAGGGGGGCATGCACTTACACTTCAAACATCCTTTTGAAAGACTGACA
AGTTTGGGTCTTCACAGTTGGAATTGGGCATCCCTTTTGTCAGGGAGGGAGGGAGGGAGGGAGGCTGGCT
TGTTATGCTGACAAGTGTGATTAAATTCAAACTTTGAGGTAAGTTGGAGGAACTTGTACATTGTTAGGAG
TGTGACAATTTGGACTCTTAATGATTTGGTCATACAAAATGAACCTAGACCAACTTCTGGAAGATGTATA
TAATAACTCCATGTTACATTGATTTCACCTGACTAATACTTATCCCTTATCAATTAAATACAGAAGATGC
CAGCCATCTGGGCCTTTTAACCCAGAAATTTAGTTTCAAACTCCTAGGTTAGTGTTCTCACTGAGCTACA
TCCTGATCTAGTCCTGAAAATAGGACCACCATCACCCCCAAAAAAATCTCAAATAAGATTTATGCTAGTG
TTTCAAAATTTTAGGAATAGGTAAGATTAGAAAGTTTTAAATTTTGAGAAATGGCTTCTCTAGAAAGATG
TACATAGTGAACACTGAATGGCTCCTAAAGAGCCTAGAAAACTGGTACTGAGCACACAGGACTGAGAGGT
CTTTCTTGAAAAGCATGTATTGCTTTACGTGGGTCACAGAAGGCAGGCAGGAAGAACTTGGGCTGAAACT
GGTGTCTTAAGTGGCTAACATCTTCACAACTGATGAGCAAGAACTTTATCCTGATGCAAAAACCATCCAA
ACAAACTAAGTGAAAGGTGGCAATGGATCCCAGGCTGCTCTAGAGGAGGACTTGACTTCTCATCCCATCA
CCCACACCAGATAGCTCATAGACTGCCAATTAACACCAGCTTCTAGCCTCCACAGGCACCTGCACTGGTA
CACATAATTTCACACAAACACAGTAAGAAGCCTTCCACCTGGCATGGTATTGCTTATCTTTAGTTCCCAA
CACTTGGGAGGCAGAGGCCAGCCAGGGCTATGTGACAAAAACCTTGTCTAGAGGAGAAACTTCATAGCTT
ATTTCCTATTCACGTAACCAGGTTAGCAAAATTTACCAGCCAGAGATGAAGCTAACAGTGTCCACTATAT
TTGTAGTGTTTTAAGTCAATTTTTTAAATATACTTAATAGAATTAAAGCTATGGTGAACCAAGTACAAAC
CTGGTGTATTAACTTGAGAACTTAGCATAAAAAGTAGTTCATTTGTTCAGTAAATATTAAATGCTTACTG
GCAAAGATTATGTCAGGAACTTGGTAAATGGTGATGAAACAATCATAGTTGTACATCTTGGTTCTGTGAT
CACCTTGGTTTGAGGTAAAAGTGGTTCCTTTGATCAAGGATGGAATTTTAAGTTTATATTCAATCAATAA
TGTATTATTTTGTGATTGCAAAATTGCCTATCTAGGGTATAAAACCTTTAAAAATTTCATAATACCAGTT
CATTCTCCAGTTACTAATTCCAAAAAGCCACTGACTATGGTGCCAATGTGGATTCTGTTCTCAAAGGAAG
GATTGTCTGTGCCCTTTATTCTAATAGAAACATCACACTGAAAATCTAAGCTGAAAGAAGCCAGACTTTC
CTAAATAAATAACTTTCCATAAAGCTCAAACAAGGATTACTTTTAGGAGGCACTGTTAAGGAACTGATAA
GTAATGAGGTTACTTATATAATGATAGTCCCACAAGACTATCTGAGGAAAAATCAGTACAACTCGAAAAC
AGAACAACCAGCTAGGCAGGAATAACAGGGCTCCCAAGTCAGGAGGTCTATCCAACACCCTTTTCTGTTG
AGGGCCCCAGACCTACATATTGTATACAAACAGGGAGGTGGGTGATTTTAACTCTCCTGAGGTACCTTGG
TAAATCTTTGTCCTGAGTAAGCAGTACAGTGTACAGTTTACATTTTCATTTAAAGATACATTAGCTCCCT
CTACCCCCTAAGACTGACAGGCACTTTGGGGGTGGGGAGGGCTTTGGAAAATAACGCTTCCATACACTAA
AAGAGAAATTTCTTTAATTAGGCTTGTTGGTTCCATACATCTACTGGTGTTTCTACTACTTAGTAATATT
ATAATAGTCACACAAGCATCTTTGCTCTGTTTAGGTTGTATATTTATTTTAAGGCAGATGATAAAACTGT
AGATCTTAAGGGATGCTTCTGCTTCTGAGATGATACAAAGAATTTAGACCATAAAACAGTAGGTTGCACA
AGCAATAGAATATGGCCTAAAGTGTTCTGACACTTAGAAGCCAAGCAGTGTAGGCTTCTTAAGAAATACC
ATTACAATCACCTTGCTAGAAATCAAGCATTCTGGAGTGGTCAAGCAGTGTAACCTGTACTGTAAGTTAC
TTTTCTGCTATTTTTCTCCCAAAGCAAGTTCTTTATGCTGATATTTCCAGTGTTAGGAACTACAAATATT
AATAAGTTGTCTTCACTCTTTTCTTTACCAAGGAGGGTCTCTTCCTTCATCTTGATCTGAAGGATGAACA
AAGGCTTGAGCAGTGCGCTTTAGAAGATAAACTGCAGCATGAAGGCCCCCGATGTTCACCCAGACTACAT
GGACCTTTCGCCACACATGTCCCATTCCAGATAAGGCCTGGCACACACAAAAAACATAAGTCATTAGGCT
ACCAGTCTGATTCTAAAACAACCTAAAATCTTCCCACTTAAATGCTATGGGTGGTGGGTTGGAAAGTTGA
CTCAGAAAATCACTTGCTGTTTTTAGAGAGGATCTGGGTTCAGTTTCTGATACATTGTGGCTTACAACTA
TAACTCCAGTTCTAGGGGGTCCATCCAACATCCTCTTCTGTTGAGGGCACCAAATAAATGTATTGTGTAC
AAACAGGGAGGTGAGTGATTTAACTCTCGTGTATAGTACCTTGGTAAAACATTTCTTGTCCTGAGTAAGC
AGTACAGCTCTGCCTGTCCCTGGTCTACAGACACGGCTCATTTCCCGAAGGCAAGCTGGATAGAGATTCC
AATTTCTCTTCTTGGATCCCATCCTATAAAAGAAGGTCAAGTTTAATCTATTGCAAAAGGTAAATAGGTA
GTTTCTTACATGAGACAAGAACAAATCTTAGGTGTGAAGCAGTCATCTTTTACAGGCCAGAGCCTCTATT
CTATGCCAATGAAGGAAACTGTTAGTCCAGTGTTATAGAGTTAGTCCAGTGTATAGTTTTCTATCAGAAC
ACTTTTTTTTTAAACAACTGCAACTTAGCTTATTGAAGACAAACCACGAGTAGAAATCTGTCCAAGAAGC
AAGTGCTTCTCAGCCTACAATGTGGAATAGGACCATGTAATGGTACAGTGAGTGAAATGAATTATGGCAT
GTTTTTCTGACTGAGAAGACAGTACAATAAAAGGTAAACTCATGGTATTTATTTAAAAAGAATCCAATTT
CTACCTTTTTCCAAATGGCATATCTGTTACAATAATATCCACAGAAGCAGTTCTCAGTGGGAGGTTGCAG
ATATCCCACTGAACAGCATCAATGGGCAAACCCCAGGTTGTTTTTCTGTGGAGACAAAGGTAAGATATTT
CAATATATTTTCCCAAGCTAATGAGATGGCTCAGCAAATAATGGTACTGGCCATTAAGTCTCATGACCTG
AGCTTGATCCTCAGGGACCATGTGGTACAAGGAGAGACCTAAATCCTTCAGTTGGACTTCAATCTTCTAC
CCTCATGTCCACACACAAATAAATACAATAAAAAACATTCTGCAGTCTGAATTTCTAAAGGTTGTTTTTC
TAAAAAGAAATGTTAAAGTAACATAGGAAGAAATATGTCCATAACTGAAATACAAGTTTTTTAAATGGTT
AAGACTGGTTTTCAAAGGATGTATGGTTAAGAAAATACCAGGGAAAATGAGCTTACATGTAAAAAAGTGT
CTAAAAGGCCAGAGAAATGACCCAGCTGGCAAAGGTGTCTGCCCTAAGCCAGACAAAAGGAATTTGATTC
ACAGGAAGAAGAGACCCAACTCTCACTAGTTATCCTCTGACTTCCACACCATGACACAGCTCCATGGCAC
TCTCAGGCCCCCACACATATACAGATATAAACAGAAACCTAATCCACCAGCCTTCAGAAGCAAAGCAATT
GGAGGATTTAAACAGGCCATGGCTACTAATAGAGATAACTGGTAGTTTAAAAGTTATGGTAATGACTTTC
ATGCTTCTTTCAACTCATATTGTTCTAAATAATTAATTTGGTTTTTCAAGGCAGGGTTTCTCTGTGTAGT
TCTGGCTGTCCTGGAACTCACTCTGTAGACCAGGCTGGCCTTGAACTCAGATCCATCTGCCTCTGGAATA
AGGGCACGTGCGTGCCTTTTCTACATAACAAAACCTATACTATAACAAAACCTATACCATACTGTACCGT
TTTGGGAAAAGACAAAAAATAATGAACAAAAAAGGAGAAATAACATTCCAATAAAGTATGGAAATGGTAG
TTAAATTAATTACAAATGTTTTTCAGTAAATTAGATGTGACTTCTCATACTGTTCATTTGGCTATAATGA
TACCACAAAGCACTGGGGGTGAATAATAATTCCAAGTCAGTAGGGAGAGAGACTTGAAAAGATGCAATGC
AATCATTGAAGTTAAACTTACCCATCTTTAATCTGGCTCTTAGTCAATAGAGATGAGATGTTATTTGCTG
CTCTGTTCACTGCCAGTGGGTTATTGTCCCCAGCAATATGGTAACAGTGAGACCACTCAGTAGCCCCCTA
TGAGACAGGAGTGTTGGTTAAACATGCCACAAGAGAAAAGGGAAAAGTCACTATGGCCAACTCTCAGTAA
CATGGCAATCCGTGCCATTCATTTCCTTGCCAGAAATGTCTTCCCTGTTCTTCTGCCTACTGAACTTTCA
CCCACTAGAAATGTGGCTCCAATGTCATCCACTATGACATCAATGTCAGCGCTAGAAGCACTTTGCACAC
CTCTGTTGCTGACTTAGCCCATTTGAAACTATGTCTATCACCTCTGCCTAAGTAATCCAGCAATTCCTTC
CAGATAGGTCTAGTATTTTCTTTCTACCCGGCAATGGCTGGCACATATAAGGGACTGCATTCTCTTAATT
AACATGATTTTTAAAAATTTACCTAACTAACCAGACCTATGCTGTCTTGGATTGTGAGTTTAGCTTTTAA
AAGATAACCACATTTCTGAAAAGATTTTGTAGTTAAGTAAAAAATGTCAGCAGCATATAAATGCCAAGCA
GTGACATATTTGTGAAACAAAGTGACATACTATGGTACTGTTTCTGCCACAAAGACATGCATGCATGAAT
ACAGCACTTCATAACTATTTTGCCCAGACCCTTTAGGATGATGACATTCTGGTCTATTATTCTATAATGA
CAGCAAACAAGAGGAATGTTCAAGTATGCCATAAACTGGGTGTGCAGGGATACAGGAAGAACTCACAGGT
GTGATCTGTGCTTGCCAACCTTTTTATTTTTTTTAATTATTATTTTAATGTTTAATCCAGGATGGATTTC
CTACCTTGGGCTACATTTACAGTACTTCTAAATCTCAGTGTCTTCTAGGACAGGTATTAGATAATTTAAT
GGGCACATCTGTACACAGACCCTTCAGTTTCCATCATGACTCAGCTGAAGTTTCCACGTAGGTACTCTCT
CTCATGCCTACTTTTACGTGGAAATGGCTTAATCTGGTTTTCCCACCCCACCCCTTTTATTCTGATGTCT
ACTTTGATTGTGTGTTTCTTCATCATGGTCAGTTTACCTGCCATTTCGCAGATAAGTCATGGTTTAATGA
TGGAGAACTACAGTTTGGTTTCCAGAATTAATTCGAGCTCGGCCGACTTGGCCGAATTCTACCGGGTAGG
GGAGGCGCTTTTCCCAAGGCAGTCTGGAGCATGCGCTTTAGCAGCCCCGCTGGGCACTTGGCGCTACACA
AGTGGCCTCTGGCCTCGCACACATTCCACATCCACCGGTAGGCGCCAACCGGCTCCGTTCTTTGGTGGCC
CCTTCGCGCCACCTTCTACTCCTCCCCTAGTCAGGAAGTTCCCCCCCGCCCCGCAGCTCGCGTCGTGCAG
GACGTGACAAATGGAAGTAGCACGTCTCACTAGTCTCGTGCAGATGGACAGCACCGCTGAGCAATGGAAG
CGGGTAGGCCTTTGGGGCAGCGGCCAATAGCAGCTTTGCTCCTTCGCTTTCTGGGCTCAGAGGCTGGGAA
GGGGTGGGTCCGGGGGCGGGCTCAGGGGCGGGCTCAGGGGCGGGGCGGGCGCCCGAAGGTCCTCCGGAGG
CCCGGCATTCTGCACGCTTCAAAAGCGCACGTCTGCCGCGCTGTTCTCCTCTTCCTCATCTCCGGGCCTT
TCGACCTGCAGGTCCTCGCCATGGATCCTGATGATGTTGTTGATTCTTCTAAATCTTTTGTGATGGAAAA
CTTTTCTTCGTACCACGGGACTAAACCTGGTTATGTAGATTCCATTCAAAAAGGTATACAAAAGCCAAAA
TCTGGTACACAAGGAAATTATGACGATGATTGGAAAGGGTTTTATAGTACCGACAATAAATACGACGCTG
CGGGATACTCTGTAGATAATGAAAACCCGCTCTCTGGAAAAGCTGGAGGCGTGGTCAAAGTGACGTATCC
AGGACTGACGAAGGTTCTCGCACTAAAAGTGGATAATGCCGAAACTATTAAGAAAGAGTTAGGTTTAAGT
CTCACTGAACCGTTGATGGAGCAAGTCGGAACGGAAGAGTTTATCAAAAGGTTCGGTGATGGTGCTTCGC
GTGTAGTGCTCAGCCTTCCCTTCGCTGAGGGGAGTTCTAGCGTTGAATATATTAATAACTGGGAACAGGC
GAAAGCGTTAAGCGTAGAACTTGAGATTAATTTTGAAACCCGTGGAAAACGTGGCCAAGATGCGATGTAT
GAGTATATGGCTCAAGCCTGTGCAGGAAATCGTGTCAGGCGATCTCTTTGTGAAGGAACCTTACTTCTGT
GGTGTGACATAATTGGACAAACTACCTACAGAGATTTAAAGCTCTAAGGTAAATATAAAATTTTTAAGTG
TATAATGTGTTAAACTACTGATTCTAATTGTTTGTGTATTTTAGATTCCAACCTATGGAACTGATGAATG
GGAGCAGTGGTGGAATGCAGATCCTAGAGCTCGCTGATCAGCCTCGACTGTGCCTTCTAGTTGCCAGCCA
TCTGTTGTTTGCCCCTCCCCCGTGCCTTCCTTGACCCTGGAAGGTGCCACTCCCACTGTCCTTTCCTAAT
AAAATGAGGAAATTGCATCGCATTGTCTGAGTAGGTGTCATTCTATTCTGGGGGGTGGGGTGGGGCAGGA
CAGCAAGGGGGAGGATTGGGAAGACAATAGCAGGCATGCTGGGGATGCGGTGGGCTCTATGGCTTCTGAG
GCGGAAAGAACACACTTGGCCAATTCGCCCTATAGTGAGTCGTATTACCAATTCCACTGGCCGTCGTTTT
ACAACGTCGTGACTGGGAAAACCCTGGCGTTACCCAACTTAATCGCCTTGCAGCACATCCCCCTTTCGCC
AGCTGGCGTAATAGCGAAGAGGCCCGCACCGATCGCCCTTCCCAACAGTTGCGCAGCCTGAATGGCGAAT
GG
[124 nt withheld, positions 22053-22176]
C
[91 nt withheld, positions 22178-22268]
A
[49 nt withheld, positions 22270-22318]
CCTTTGACGTTGGAGTCCACGTTCTTT
[37 nt withheld, positions 22346-22382]
ACCCTATCTCGGTCTATTCTTTTGATTTATAAGGGATTTTGCCGATTTCGGCCTATTGGTTAAAAAATGA
GCTGATTTAACAAAAATTTAACGCGAATTTTAACAAAATATTAACGCTTACAATTTCCTGATGCGGTATT
TTCTCCTTACGCATCTGTGCGGTATTTCACACCGCATATGGTGCACTCTCAGTACAATCTGCTCTGATGC
CGCATAGTTAAGCCAGCCCCGACACCCGCCAACACCCGCTGACGCGCCCTGACGGGCTTGTCTGCTCCCG
GCATCCGCTTACAGACAAGCTGTGACCGTCTCCGGGAGCTGCATGTGTCAGAGGTTTTCACCGTCATCAC
CGAAACGCGCGAGACGAAAGGGCCTCGTGATACGCCTATTTTTATAGGTTAATGTCATGATAATAATGGT
TTCTTAGACGTCAGGTGGCACTTTTCGGGGAAATGTGCGCGGAACCCCTATTTGTTTATTTTTCTAAATA
CATTCAAATATGTATCCGCTCATGAGACAATAACCCTGATAAATGCTTCAATAATATTGAAAAAGGAAGA
GTATGAGTATTCAACATTTCCGTGTCGCCCTTATTCCCTTTTTTGCGGCATTTTGCCTTCCTGTTTTTGC
TCACCCAGAAACGCTGGTGAAAGTAAAAGATGCTGAAGATCAGTTGGGTGCACGAGTGGGTTACATCGAA
CTGGATCTCAACAGCGGTAAGATCCTTGAGAGTTTTCGCCCCGAAGAACGTTTTCCAATGATGAGCACTT
TTAAAGTTCTGCTATGTGGCGCGGTATTATCCCGTATTGACGCCGGGCAAGAGCAACTCGGTCGCCGCAT
ACACTATTCTCAGAATGACTTGGTTGAGTACTCACCAGTCACAGAAAAGCATCTTACGGATGGCATGACA
GTAAGAGAATTATGCAGTGCTGCCATAACCATGAGTGATAACACTGCGGCCAACTTACTTCTGACAACGA
TCGGAGGACCGAAGGAGCTAACCGCTTTTTTGCACAACATGGGGGATCATGTAACTCGCCTTGATCGTTG
GGAACCGGAGCTGAATGAAGCCATACCAAACGACGAGCGTGACACCACGATGCCTGCAGCAATGGCAACA
ACGTTGCGCAAACTATTAACTGGCGAACTACTTACTCTAGCTTCCCGGCAACAATTAATAGACTGGATGG
AGGCGGATAAAGTTGCAGGACCACTTCTGCGCTCGGCCCTTCCGGCTGGCTGGTTTATTGCTGATAAATC
TGGAGCCGGTGAGCGTGGGTCTCGCGGTATCATTGCAGCACTGGGGCCAGATGGTAAGCCCTCCCGTATC
GTAGTTATCTACACGACGGGGAGTCAGGCAACTATGGATGAACGAAATAGACAGATCGCTGAGATAGGTG
CCTCACTGATTAAGCATTGGTAACTGTCAGACCAAGTTTACTCATATATACTTTAGATTGATTTAAAACT
TCATTTTTAATTTAAAAGGATCTAGGTGAAGATCCTTTTTGATAATCTCATGACCAAAATCCCTTAACGT
GAGTTTTCGTTCCACTGAGCGTCAGACCCCGTAGAAAAGATCAAAGGATCTTCTTGAGATCCTTTTTTTC
TGCGCGTAATCTGCTGCTTGCAAACAAAAAAACCACCGCTACCAGCGGTGGTTTGTTTGCCGGATCAAGA
GCTACCAACTCTTTTTCCGAAGGTAACTGGCTTCAGCAGAGCGCAGATACCAAATACTGTCCTTCTAGTG
TAGCCGTAGTTAGGCCACCACTTCAAGAACTCTGTAGCACCGCCTACATACCTCGCTCTGCTAATCCTGT
TACCAGTGGCTGCTGCCAGTGGCGATAAGTCGTGTCTTACCGGGTTGGACTCAAGACGATAGTTACCGGA
TAAGGCGCAGCGGTCGGGCTGAACGGGGGGTTCGTGCACACAGCCCAGCTTGGAGCGAACGACCTACACC
GAACTGAGATACCTACAGCGTGAGCTATGAGAAAGCGCCACGCTTCCCGAAGGGAGAAAGGCGGACAGGT
ATCCGGTAAGCGGCAGGGTCGGAACAGGAGAGCGCACGAGGGAGCTTCCAGGGGGAAACGCCTGGTATCT
TTATAGTCCTGTCGGGTTTCGCCACCTCTGACTTGAGCGTCGATTTTTGTGATGCTCGTCAGGGGGGCGG
AGCCTATGGAAAAACGCCAGCAACGCGGCCTTTTTACGGTTCCTGGCCTTTTGCTGGCCTTTTGCTCACA
TGTTCTTTCCTGCGTTATCCCCTGATTCTGTGGATAACCGTATTACCGCCTTTGAGTGAGCTGATACCGC
TCGCCGCAGCCGAACGACCGAGCGCAGCGAGTCAGTGAGCGAGGAAGCGGAAGAGCGCCTGATGCGGTAT
TTTCTCCTTACGCATCTGTGCGGTATTTCACACCGCATATGGTGCACTCTCAGTACAATCTGCTCTGATG
CCGCATAGTTAAGCCAGTATACACTCCGCTATCGCTACGTGACTGGGTCATGGCTGCGCCCCGACACCCG
CCAACACCCGCTGACGCGCCCTGACGGGCTTGTCTGCTCCCGGCATCCGCTTACAGACAAGCTGTGACCG
TCTCCGGGAGCTGCATGTGTCAGAGGTTTTCACCGTCATCACCGAAACGCGCGA
