>Addgene plasmid #64103 | pGATOR-DTA | addgene partial sequence | sequence record 129150 | BGH-rev 5'-TAGAAGGCACAGTCGAGG-3'
GTTCCATAGGTTGGAATCTAAAATACACAAACAATTAGAATCAGTAGTTTAACACATTATACACTTAAAA
ATTTTATATTTACCTTAGAGCTTTAAATCTCTGTAGGTAGTTTGTCCAATTATGTCACACCACAGAAGTA
AGGTTCCTTCACAAAGAGATCGCCTGACACGATTTCCTGCACAGGCTTGAGCCATATACTCATACATCGC
ATCTTGGCCACGTTTTCCACGGGTTTCAAAATTAATCTCAAGTTCTACGCTTAACGCTTTCGCCTGTTCC
CAGTTATTAATATATTCAACGCTAGAACTCCCCTCAGCGAAGGGAAGGCTGAGCACTACACGCGAAGCAC
CATCACCGAACCTTTTGATAAACTCTTCCGTTCCGACTTGCTCCATCAACGGTTCAGTGAGACTTAAACC
TAACTCTTTCTTAATAGTTTCGGCATTATCCACTTTTAGTGCGAGAACCTTCGTCAGTCCTGGATACGTC
ACTTTGACCACGCCTCCAGCTTTTCCAGAGAGCGGGTTTTCATTATCTACAGAGTATCCCGCAGCGTCGT
ATTTATTGTCGGTACTATAAAACCCTTTCCAATCATCGTCATAATTTCCTTGTGTACCA
