>Addgene plasmid #64103 | pGATOR-DTA | addgene partial sequence | sequence record 133337 | ccdB-Fwd 5'-GCATGATGACCACCGATATG-3'
TGGCTGATCTCAGCCACCGCGAAAATGACATCAAAAACGCCATTAACCTGATGTTCTGGGGAATATAAAT
GTCAGGCTCCCTTATACACAGCCAGTCTGCAGGTCGACCATAGTGACTGGATATGTTGTGTTTTACAGTA
TTATGTAGTCTGTTTTTTATGCAAAATCTAATTTAATATATTGATATTTATATCATTTTACGTTTCTCGT
TCAGCTTTCTTGTACAAAGTGGTGATATCGGTACCGATAAGCTTGTCGACGATATCTCTAGAGGATCATA
ATCAGCCATACCACATTTGTAGAGGTTTTACTTGCTTTAAAAAACCTCCCACACCTCCCCCTGAACCTGA
AACATAAAATGAATGCAATTGTTGTTGTTAACTTGTTTATTGCAGCTTATAATGGTTACAAATAAAGCAA
TAGCATCACAAATTTCACAAATAAAGCATTTTTTTCACTGCCTCGAGCTTCTCTCCTGACTACTCCCAGT
CATAGCTGTCCCTCTTCTCTTATGGAGATCCCTCGACCTGCAGCCCAAGCTAGAGCGGCCGCTAGCTCGA
GTCGATCTGATATCATCGATGAATTCTACCGGGTAGGGGAGGCGCTTTTCCCAAGGCAGTCTGGAGCATG
CGCTTTAGCAGCCCCGCTGGGCACTTGGCGCTACACAAGTGGCCTCTGGCCTCGCACACATTCCACATCC
ACCGGTAGGCGCCAACCGGCTCCGTTCTTTGGTGGCCCCTTCGCGCCACCTTCTACTCCTCCCCTAGTCA
GGAAGTTCCCCCCCGCCCCGCAGCTCGCGTCGTGCAGGACGTGACAAATGGAAGTAGCACGTCTCACTAG
TCTCGTGCAGATGGACAGCACCGCTGAGCAATGGAAGCGGGTAGGCCTT
