>Addgene plasmid #64103 | pGATOR-DTA | addgene partial sequence | sequence record 133341 | CAT-R 5'-GCAACTGACTGAAATGCCTC-3'
GTATATCCAGTGATTTTTTTCTCCATTTTAGCTTCCTTAGCTCCTGAAAATCTCGACGGATCCTAACTCA
AAATCCACACATTATACGAGCCGGAAGCATAAAGTGTAAAGCCTGGGGTGCCTAATGCGGCCGCCATAGT
GACTGGATATGTTGTGTTTTACAGTATTATGTAGTCTGTTTTTTATGCAAAATCTAATTTAATATATTGA
TATTTATATCATTTTACGTTTCTCGTTCAGCTTTTTTGTACAAACTTGTGATATCGGTACCCGGGGATCC
TCCAGGCGATCTGACGGTTCACTAAACGAGCTCTGCTTATATAGGCCTCCCACCGTACACGCCTACCTCG
ACATACGTTCTCTATCACTGATAGGGAGTAAACTCGACATACGTTCTCTATCACTGATAGGGATAAACTC
GACATACGTTCTCTATCACTGATAGGGAGTAAACTCGACATACGTTCTCTATCACTGATAGGGAGTAAAC
TCGACATACGTTCTCTATCACTGATAGGGAGTAAACTCGACATCGTTCTCTATCACTGATAGGGAGTAAA
CTCGACATACGTTCTCTATCACTGATAGGGAGTAAACTCGAGTGAAGACGAAGCTTCCTTAGAAATCTCG
CCAAGCTTGGTCGAGCTGGATACTTCCCGTCCGCCAGGGGGACATGCCGGCGATGCTGAAGGTCGCGCGC
ATTCCCGATGAAGAGGCCGGTTACCGCCTGTTGACCTGGTG
